Addgene plasmid #108136: mCherry-FKBP-SAC1-HLx8
Purpose: Recruitable SAC1 with extended linker
Depositing lab: Gerry Hammond. Depositing organization: University of Pittsburgh (University, School of Medicine, and Cancer Institute). Publication: SAC1 degrades its lipid substrate PtdIns4P in the endoplasmic reticulum to maintain a steep chemical gradient with donor membranes. Zewe JP, Wills RC, Sangappa S, Goulden BD, Hammond GR. Elife. 2018 Feb 20;7. pii: 35588. doi: 10.7554/eLife.35588. 35588 PubMed 29461204.
Backbone
  Vector backbone: pmCherry-C1
  Vector type: Mammalian Expression
Growth in bacteria
  Bacterial resistance: Kanamycin, 50 μg/mL
  Growth temperature: 37°C
  Growth strain: DH5alpha
  Copy number: High Copy
Gene/Insert
  Gene/Insert name: mCherry:FKBP1A(3-108):[GGSA]4GG:SACM1L(1-520):[EAAAR]8:SACM1L(521-587)
  Species: H. sapiens (human)
  Mutation: SACM1L(1-520):[EAAAR]8:SACM1L(521-587)
  Entrez Gene: SACM1L (a.k.a. SAC1)
  Promoter: CMV
  Cloning method: Gibson Cloning
Terms and licenses: Academic/Nonprofit Terms; Industry Terms: Not Available to Industry
Depositor comments: Note: The Sac1 insert contains a Y434F mutation compared to the closest reference sequence (NP_054735.3). The depositor has noted that this is a common point mutation that does not affect plasmid function.
How to cite: mCherry-FKBP-SAC1-HLx8 was a gift from Gerry Hammond (Addgene plasmid # 108136 ; http://n2t.net/addgene:108136 ; RRID:Addgene_108136)
