[The description below was written by a language model from this plasmid's Addgene catalogue record and pLannotate feature annotations shown in this document.]
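Description:
mCherry-FKBP-SAC1-HLx8 is a mammalian expression plasmid of about 7 kb built on the pmCherry-C1 backbone. It is propagated in E. coli from a high-copy ColE1/pUC-type origin under kanamycin selection. The single NeoR/KanR (Tn5 aminoglycoside phosphotransferase) gene is driven by tandem bacterial (bla) and SV40 early promoters and terminated by the HSV TK polyadenylation signal, so it can also confer G418 resistance in mammalian cells. An f1 origin is present as well. The short hits annotated as large T antigen, ble and bGH poly(A) are only fragments and probably reflect backbone remnants rather than functional elements.

The payload is one fusion open reading frame expressed from the CMV immediate-early enhancer/promoter and terminated by the SV40 poly(A) signal. From the N-terminus it comprises the red fluorescent protein mCherry, residues 3–108 of human FKBP12 (FKBP1A), a flexible [GGSA]4GG linker, and human SAC1 (SACM1L), a phosphoinositide phosphatase that acts on PtdIns4P. SAC1 is interrupted between residues 520 and 521 by eight EAAAR repeats, a motif commonly used as a rigid helical spacer, which lengthens the connection between the N-terminal portion of the protein and its C-terminal 67 residues. The depositor notes a Y434F difference from the reference sequence that is described as common and without effect on function.

The stated purpose is a "recruitable SAC1 with extended linker". The FKBP module is the standard partner for rapamycin-induced dimerisation with an FRB-tagged protein, although the record does not specify that partner. mCherry allows localisation to be followed by fluorescence microscopy. The associated work addresses where SAC1 degrades PtdIns4P in relation to the endoplasmic reticulum and its donor membranes.
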