Features (pLannotate 1.2.2; 17 found; start..end, strand, type, name):
     75..378     +  enhancer       CMV enhancer: human cytomegalovirus immediate early enhancer
    379..582     +  promoter       CMV promoter: human cytomegalovirus (CMV) immediate early promoter
    627..1334    +  CDS            mCherry: mCherry is a basic (constitutively fluorescent) red fluorescent protein published in 2004, derived from Discosoma sp.. It is reported to be a very rapidly-maturing monomer with low acid sensitivity.
   1335..1352    +  misc_feature   MCS (fragment): multiple cloning site
   1393..1715    +  CDS            FKBP (fragment): human FK506-binding protein FKBP12
   1779..1802    +  misc_feature   MCS (fragment): multiple cloning site
   1803..3683    +  CDS            SACM1L: SAC1_HUMAN - Also known as KIAA0851 From Homo sapiens (Human).
   3694..3778    +  CDS            large T antigen (fragment): large T antigen from SV40 (simian virus 40)
   3801..3922    +  polyA_signal   SV40 poly(A) signal: SV40 polyadenylation signal
   3956..4384    -  rep_origin     f1 ori (sequence partly withheld): f1 bacteriophage origin of replication; arrow indicates direction of (+) strand synthesis
   4411..4515    +  promoter       AmpR promoter: bla
   4517..4874    +  promoter       SV40 promoter: SV40 enhancer and early promoter
   4909..5703    +  CDS            NeoR/KanR: aminoglycoside phosphotransferase from Tn5; aph(3')-II (or nptII); confers resistance to neomycin, kanamycin, and G418 (Geneticin®)
   5724..5876    +  CDS            ble (fragment): BLE_KLEPN - Experimental evidence at protein level: Swiss-Prot protein existence level 1. Binding protein with a strong affinity to the bleomycin family of antibiotics. Binds to CL990; an antimitotic-antibiotic compound. From Klebsiella pneumoniae.
   5935..5982    +  polyA_signal   HSV TK poly(A) signal: herpes simplex virus thymidine kinase polyadenylation signal (Cole and Stacy, 1985)
   6073..6089    -  polyA_signal   bGH poly(A) signal (fragment): bovine growth hormone polyadenylation signal
   6311..6899    +  rep_origin     ori: high-copy-number ColE1/pMB1/pBR322/pUC origin of replication
>Addgene plasmid #108136 | mCherry-FKBP-SAC1-HLx8 | addgene full sequence | sequence record 207723 | Addgene NGS Result
TTACCGCCATGCATTAGTTATTAATAGTAATCAATTACGGGGTCATTAGTTCATAGCCCATATATGGAGT
TCCGCGTTACATAACTTACGGTAAATGGCCCGCCTGGCTGACCGCCCAACGACCCCCGCCCATTGACGTC
AATAATGACGTATGTTCCCATAGTAACGCCAATAGGGACTTTCCATTGACGTCAATGGGTGGAGTATTTA
CGGTAAACTGCCCACTTGGCAGTACATCAAGTGTATCATATGCCAAGTACGCCCCCTATTGACGTCAATG
ACGGTAAATGGCCCGCCTGGCATTATGCCCAGTACATGACCTTATGGGACTTTCCTACTTGGCAGTACAT
CTACGTATTAGTCATCGCTATTACCATGGTGATGCGGTTTTGGCAGTACATCAATGGGCGTGGATAGCGG
TTTGACTCACGGGGATTTCCAAGTCTCCACCCCATTGACGTCAATGGGAGTTTGTTTTGGCACCAAAATC
AACGGGACTTTCCAAAATGTCGTAACAACTCCGCCCCATTGACGCAAATGGGCGGTAGGCGTGTACGGTG
GGAGGTCTATATAAGCAGAGCTGGTTTAGTGAACCGTCAGATCCGCTAGCGCTACCGGTCGCCACCATGG
TGAGCAAGGGCGAGGAGGATAACATGGCCATCATCAAGGAGTTCATGCGCTTCAAGGTGCACATGGAGGG
CTCCGTGAACGGCCACGAGTTCGAGATCGAGGGCGAGGGCGAGGGCCGCCCCTACGAGGGCACCCAGACC
GCCAAGCTGAAGGTGACCAAGGGTGGCCCCCTGCCCTTCGCCTGGGACATCCTGTCCCCTCAGTTCATGT
ACGGCTCCAAGGCCTACGTGAAGCACCCCGCCGACATCCCCGACTACTTGAAGCTGTCCTTCCCCGAGGG
CTTCAAGTGGGAGCGCGTGATGAACTTCGAGGACGGCGGCGTGGTGACCGTGACCCAGGACTCCTCCCTG
CAGGACGGCGAGTTCATCTACAAGGTGAAGCTGCGCGGCACCAACTTCCCCTCCGACGGCCCCGTAATGC
AGAAGAAGACCATGGGCTGGGAGGCCTCCTCCGAGCGGATGTACCCCGAGGACGGCGCCCTGAAGGGCGA
GATCAAGCAGAGGCTGAAGCTGAAGGACGGCGGCCACTACGACGCTGAGGTCAAGACCACCTACAAGGCC
AAGAAGCCCGTGCAGCTGCCCGGCGCCTACAACGTCAACATCAAGTTGGACATCACCTCCCACAACGAGG
ACTACACCATCGTGGAACAGTACGAACGCGCCGAGGGCCGCCACTCCACCGGCGGCATGGACGAGCTGTA
CAAGTCCGGACTCAGATCTCGAAGCGCGGCCGCGGGAGCAGGAGGAGCAGCTCGAGCGGCGCTGGGAGTG
CAGGTGGAAACCATCTCCCCAGGAGACGGGCGCACCTTCCCCAAGCGCGGCCAGACCTGCGTGGTGCACT
ACACCGGGATGCTTGAAGATGGAAAGAAATTTGATTCCTCCCGGGACAGAAACAAGCCCTTTAAGTTTAT
GCTAGGCAAGCAGGAGGTGATCCGAGGCTGGGAAGAAGGGGTTGCCCAGATGAGTGTGGGTCAGAGAGCC
AAACTGACTATATCTCCAGATTATGCCTATGGTGCCACTGGGCACCCAGGCATCATCCCACCACATGCCA
CTCTCGTCTTCGATGTGGAGCTTCTAAAACTGGAAAGTGCTGGTGGTAGTGCTGGTGGTAGTGCTGGTGG
TAGTGCTGGTGGTAGTGCTGGTGGTCCGCGAGCTCAAGCTTCGAATTCTGCAATGGCGACGGCGGCCTAC
GAGCAGCTGAAGCTGCATATCACACCTGAAAAATTTTATGTGGAAGCTTGTGATGATGGAGCAGATGACG
TACTTACCATTGACCGTGTGTCCACAGAGGTTACCCTTGCAGTCAAGAAAGATGTTCCTCCTTCAGCTGT
CACAAGACCAATATTTGGTATACTGGGCACAATCCATCTGGTGGCAGGTAATTATCTTATAGTCATTACC
AAAAAGATAAAAGTAGGTGAATTTTTCAGTCATGTAGTCTGGAAAGCAACAGATTTTGATGTCCTTTCTT
ATAAGAAGACAATGTTGCACTTAACTGATATTCAGTTACAAGATAATAAAACCTTCCTAGCGATGCTAAA
CCATGTCTTGAATGTGGATGGATTTTACTTTTCAACAACATATGATTTGACCCATACTTTGCAGCGGCTA
TCCAACACTAGTCCTGAATTCCAAGAAATGAGTCTCTTGGAAAGGGCAGATCAGCGGTTTGTATGGAATG
GTCATCTTCTAAGAGAACTTTCTGCACAGCCAGAGGTTCATCGGTTTGCCCTTCCAGTGTTACATGGCTT
TATTACCATGCATTCATGTTCTATTAATGGAAAATACTTTGATTGGATTCTCATCTCGAGGAGGAGCTGT
TTCAGAGCTGGTGTGCGCTATTATGTAAGAGGAATTGATTCGGAAGGCCATGCAGCTAACTTTGTAGAAA
CAGAACAAATTGTGCACTACAATGGGAGCAAAGCTTCGTTTGTACAGACTCGAGGATCAATACCTGTTTT
CTGGTCCCAAAGACCAAACCTCAAGTACAAACCACTGCCACAGATCAGCAAAGTAGCAAATCACATGGAC
GGTTTCCAAAGGCATTTTGATTCCCAAGTAATTATTTATGGAAAACAAGTTATAATCAATCTGATTAACC
AGAAGGGCTCGGAGAAGCCACTTGAGCAGACATTTGCAACAATGGTGTCTTCCTTGGGAAGTGGAATGAT
GAGATACATTGCCTTTGACTTCCATAAGGAATGTAAAAATATGAGATGGGATCGACTAAGTATTTTATTG
GATCAGGTAGCAGAAATGCAAGATGAATTAAGTTATTTTCTAGTGGACTCTGCTGGCCAGGTGGTGGCAA
ACCAGGAAGGCGTGTTCCGAAGCAATTGCATGGATTGTCTAGATAGAACCAATGTGATCCAGAGTTTGTT
AGCTCGTCGTTCACTTCAGGCCCAACTTCAGAGACTAGGAGTTTTGCATGTGGGACAAAAGCTTGAAGAA
CAAGATGAATTTGAGAAGATTTTCAAAAATGCCTGGGCTGACAACGCAAATGCTTGTGCCAAGCAATATG
CGGGAACTGGTGCCTTGAAGACTGACTTTACCAGAACTGGAAAGAGAACTCATTTGGGACTTATAATGGA
TGGCTGGAACTCAATGATACGATATTATAAGAACAACTTTTCCGATGGATTTAGACAAGATTCCATAGAC
TTATTTCTTGGAAACTATTCAGTGGATGAATTAGAATCTCATAGTCCTTTAAGTGTTCCAAGGGACTGGA
AAGAAGCCGCTGCTAGAGAAGCTGCCGCAAGAGAGGCCGCAGCCAGAGAGGCTGCTGCCAGGGAAGCAGC
AGCTCGGGAAGCCGCAGCACGCGAGGCTGCAGCAAGAGAAGCAGCCGCACGCTTCCTGGCTTTGCCTATT
ATCATGGTTGTTGCCTTTTCAATGTGCATTATCTGTTTGCTTATGGCTGGTGACACTTGGACAGAAACAC
TGGCCTATGTGCTCTTCTGGGGAGTTGCAAGCATTGGAACATTTTTTATCATTCTTTACAATGGCAAAGA
TTTTGTCGATGCTCCCAGACTGGTCCAGAAAGAAAAGATAGACTGAAGATAACTGATCATAATCAGCCAT
ACCACATTTGTAGAGGTTTTACTTGCTTTAAAAAACCTCCCACACCTCCCCCTGAACCTGAAACATAAAA
TGAATGCAATTGTTGTTGTTAACTTGTTTATTGCAGCTTATAATGGTTACAAATAAAGCAATAGCATCAC
AAATTTCACAAATAAAGCATTTTTTTCACTGCATTCTAGTTGTGGTTTGTCCAAACTCATCAATGTATCT
TAACGCGTAAATTGTAAGCGTTAATATTTTGTTAAAATTCGCGTTAAATTTTTGTTAAATCAGCTCATTT
TTTAACCAATAGGCCGAAATCGGCAAAATCCCTTATAAATCAAAAGAATAGACCGAGATAGGGT
[37 nt withheld, positions 4055-4091]
AAAGAACGTGGACTCCAACGTCAAAGG
[49 nt withheld, positions 4119-4167]
T
[91 nt withheld, positions 4169-4259]
G
[124 nt withheld, positions 4261-4384]
CAGGTGGCACTTTTCGGGGAAATGTGCGCGGAACCCCTATTTGTTTATTTTTCTAAATACATTCAAATAT
GTATCCGCTCATGAGACAATAACCCTGATAAATGCTTCAATAATATTGAAAAAGGAAGAGTCCTGAGGCG
GAAAGAACCAGCTGTGGAATGTGTGTCAGTTAGGGTGTGGAAAGTCCCCAGGCTCCCCAGCAGGCAGAAG
TATGCAAAGCATGCATCTCAATTAGTCAGCAACCAGGTGTGGAAAGTCCCCAGGCTCCCCAGCAGGCAGA
AGTATGCAAAGCATGCATCTCAATTAGTCAGCAACCATAGTCCCGCCCCTAACTCCGCCCATCCCGCCCC
TAACTCCGCCCAGTTCCGCCCATTCTCCGCCCCATGGCTGACTAATTTTTTTTATTTATGCAGAGGCCGA
GGCCGCCTCGGCCTCTGAGCTATTCCAGAAGTAGTGAGGAGGCTTTTTTGGAGGCCTAGGCTTTTGCAAA
GATCGATCAAGAGACAGGATGAGGATCGTTTCGCATGATTGAACAAGATGGATTGCACGCAGGTTCTCCG
GCCGCTTGGGTGGAGAGGCTATTCGGCTATGACTGGGCACAACAGACAATCGGCTGCTCTGATGCCGCCG
TGTTCCGGCTGTCAGCGCAGGGGCGCCCGGTTCTTTTTGTCAAGACCGACCTGTCCGGTGCCCTGAATGA
ACTGCAAGACGAGGCAGCGCGGCTATCGTGGCTGGCCACGACGGGCGTTCCTTGCGCAGCTGTGCTCGAC
GTTGTCACTGAAGCGGGAAGGGACTGGCTGCTATTGGGCGAAGTGCCGGGGCAGGATCTCCTGTCATCTC
ACCTTGCTCCTGCCGAGAAAGTATCCATCATGGCTGATGCAATGCGGCGGCTGCATACGCTTGATCCGGC
TACCTGCCCATTCGACCACCAAGCGAAACATCGCATCGAGCGAGCACGTACTCGGATGGAAGCCGGTCTT
GTCGATCAGGATGATCTGGACGAAGAGCATCAGGGGCTCGCGCCAGCCGAACTGTTCGCCAGGCTCAAGG
CGAGCATGCCCGACGGCGAGGATCTCGTCGTGACCCATGGCGATGCCTGCTTGCCGAATATCATGGTGGA
AAATGGCCGCTTTTCTGGATTCATCGACTGTGGCCGGCTGGGTGTGGCGGACCGCTATCAGGACATAGCG
TTGGCTACCCGTGATATTGCTGAAGAGCTTGGCGGCGAATGGGCTGACCGCTTCCTCGTGCTTTACGGTA
TCGCCGCTCCCGATTCGCAGCGCATCGCCTTCTATCGCCTTCTTGACGAGTTCTTCTGAGCGGGACTCTG
GGGTTCGAAATGACCGACCAAGCGACGCCCAACCTGCCATCACGAGATTTCGATTCCACCGCCGCCTTCT
ATGAAAGGTTGGGCTTCGGAATCGTTTTCCGGGACGCCGGCTGGATGATCCTCCAGCGCGGGGATCTCAT
GCTGGAGTTCTTCGCCCACCCTAGGGGGAGGCTAACTGAAACACGGAAGGAGACAATACCGGAAGGAACC
CGCGCTATGACGGCAATAAAAAGACAGAATAAAACGCACGGTGTTGGGTCGTTTGTTCATAAACGCGGGG
TTCGGTCCCAGGGCTGGCACTCTGTCGATACCCCACCGAGACCCCATTGGGGCCAATACGCCCGCGTTTC
TTCCTTTTCCCCACCCCACCCCCCAAGTTCGGGTGAAGGCCCAGGGCTCGCAGCCAACGTCGGGGCGGCA
GGCCCTGCCATAGCCTCAGGTTACTCATATATACTTTAGATTGATTTAAAACTTCATTTTTAATTTAAAA
GGATCTAGGTGAAGATCCTTTTTGATAATCTCATGACCAAAATCCCTTAACGTGAGTTTTCGTTCCACTG
AGCGTCAGACCCCGTAGAAAAGATCAAAGGATCTTCTTGAGATCCTTTTTTTCTGCGCGTAATCTGCTGC
TTGCAAACAAAAAAACCACCGCTACCAGCGGTGGTTTGTTTGCCGGATCAAGAGCTACCAACTCTTTTTC
CGAAGGTAACTGGCTTCAGCAGAGCGCAGATACCAAATACTGTTCTTCTAGTGTAGCCGTAGTTAGGCCA
CCACTTCAAGAACTCTGTAGCACCGCCTACATACCTCGCTCTGCTAATCCTGTTACCAGTGGCTGCTGCC
AGTGGCGATAAGTCGTGTCTTACCGGGTTGGACTCAAGACGATAGTTACCGGATAAGGCGCAGCGGTCGG
GCTGAACGGGGGGTTCGTGCACACAGCCCAGCTTGGAGCGAACGACCTACACCGAACTGAGATACCTACA
GCGTGAGCTATGAGAAAGCGCCACGCTTCCCGAAGGGAGAAAGGCGGACAGGTATCCGGTAAGCGGCAGG
GTCGGAACAGGAGAGCGCACGAGGGAGCTTCCAGGGGGAAACGCCTGGTATCTTTATAGTCCTGTCGGGT
TTCGCCACCTCTGACTTGAGCGTCGATTTTTGTGATGCTCGTCAGGGGGGCGGAGCCTATGGAAAAACGC
CAGCAACGCGGCCTTTTTACGGTTCCTGGCCTTTTGCTGGCCTTTTGCTCACATGTTCTTTCCTGCGTTA
TCCCCTGATTCTGTGGATAACCGTA
